Addgene plasmid #109809: pHH0103_GNAQ_G-alpha
Purpose: Protein expression and purification of GNAQ_G-alpha
Depositing lab: Sachdev Sidhu. Depositing organization: University of Toronto. Publication: Large-scale survey and database of high affinity ligands for peptide recognition modules. Teyra J, Kelil A, Jain S, Helmy M, Jajodia R, Hooda Y, Gu J, D'Cruz AA, Nicholson SE, Min J, Sudol M, Kim PM, Bader GD, Sidhu SS. Mol Syst Biol. 2020 Dec;16(12):e9310. doi: 10.15252/msb.20199310. PubMed 33438817.
Backbone
  Vector backbone: pHH0103
  Vector type: Bacterial Expression
Growth in bacteria
  Bacterial resistance: Ampicillin, 100 μg/mL
  Growth temperature: 37°C
  Growth strain: DH5alpha
  Copy number: Low Copy
Gene/Insert
  Gene/Insert name: GNAQ_G-alpha
  Species: H. sapiens (human)
  Entrez Gene: GNAQ (a.k.a. CMAL, CMC1, G-ALPHA-q, GAQ, SWS)
  Cloning method: Restriction Enzyme; 5′ cloning site Sfi1 (unknown if destroyed); 3′ cloning site Not1 (unknown if destroyed)
Terms and licenses: Academic/Nonprofit Terms; Industry Terms: Not Available to Industry
How to cite: pHH0103_GNAQ_G-alpha was a gift from Sachdev Sidhu (Addgene plasmid # 109809 ; http://n2t.net/addgene:109809 ; RRID:Addgene_109809)
