[The description below was written by a language model from this plasmid's Addgene catalogue record and pLannotate feature annotations shown in this document.]
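Description:
pHH0103_GNAQ_G-alpha is a 7.8 kb bacterial expression plasmid built on the pHH0103 backbone for producing and purifying the G-alpha domain of human GNAQ, the alpha subunit of the heterotrimeric G protein Gq, in E. coli. It replicates from a ColE1/pBR322-type origin with an adjacent bom region and is selected with ampicillin through the β-lactamase gene and its own promoter. The catalogue lists it as low copy. The rop gene is annotated only as two fragments interrupted by an f1 phage origin, which in principle permits single-stranded DNA production with helper phage.

Expression is driven by the hybrid tac promoter followed by a lac operator. The plasmid carries its own lacI repressor gene under the up-mutated lacIq promoter, so transcription is held off until induced with IPTG. The open reading frame begins with a 6xHis tag, continues into Schistosoma japonicum glutathione S-transferase, and then into the GNAQ coding segment of roughly 1.07 kb, which was inserted between SfiI and NotI sites. The expected product is therefore an N-terminally His- and GST-tagged fusion that can be captured on either nickel or glutathione resin. A bacteriophage fd terminator lies just downstream of the insert.

Beyond the terminator are fragments of M13 gene III, along with remnants of the tetracycline resistance gene and its promoter. These suggest the backbone descends from a pBR322-based phagemid display vector, although the record does not say so, and the fragments appear to be vestigial here. The associated publication surveys peptide ligands of recognition modules, consistent with use of the purified domain as a binding target.
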