Features (pLannotate 1.2.2; 21 found; start..end, strand, type, name):
      1..29      +  promoter       tac promoter: strong E. coli promoter; hybrid between the trp and lac UV5 promoters
     37..53      +  protein_bind   lac operator: The lac repressor binds to the lac operator to inhibit transcription in E. coli. This inhibition can be relieved by adding lactose or isopropyl-β-D-thiogalactopyranoside (IPTG). lac repressor encoded by lacI
    138..155     +  CDS            6xHis: 6xHis affinity tag
    171..824     +  CDS            GST26_SCHJA: Experimental evidence at protein level: Swiss-Prot protein existence level 1. GST isoenzymes appear to play a central role in the parasite detoxification system. Other functions are also suspected including a role in increasing the solubility of haematin in the parasite gut. From Schistosoma japonicum (Blood fluke).
    906..1979    +  CDS            GNAQ: GNAQ_HUMAN - Also known as GAQ. Experimental evidence at protein level: Swiss-Prot protein existence level 1. Guanine nucleotide-binding proteins (G proteins) are involved as modulators or transducers in various transmembrane signaling systems. Regulates B-cell selection and survival and is required to prevent B-cell-dependent autoimmunity. Regulates chemotaxis of BM- derived neutrophils and dendritic cells (in vitro) (By similarity). Transduces FFAR4 signaling in response to long-chain fatty acids (LCFAs). From Homo sapiens (Human).
   1995..2042    +  terminator     fd terminator (sequence withheld): central terminator from bacteriophage fd (Otsuka and Kunisawa, 1982)
   2047..2259    +  CDS            M13 gene III (fragment) (sequence partly withheld): pIII; III; minor coat protein
   2274..2744    +  CDS            M13 gene III (fragment) (sequence partly withheld): pIII; III; minor coat protein
   2766..2836    +  CDS            TcR (fragment): tetracycline efflux protein; tet; confers resistance to tetracycline
   3078..3458    -  CDS            YPB1_ECOLX: Protein predicted: Swiss-Prot protein existence level 4. From Escherichia coli.
   3475..3626    +  CDS            rop (fragment): Rop protein, which maintains plasmids at low copy number; rop
   3662..4090    -  rep_origin     f1 ori (sequence partly withheld): f1 bacteriophage origin of replication; arrow indicates direction of (+) strand synthesis
   4099..4138    +  CDS            rop (fragment): Rop protein, which maintains plasmids at low copy number; rop
   4240..4380    +  misc_feature   bom: basis of mobility region from pBR322
   4566..5153    -  rep_origin     ori: high-copy-number ColE1/pMB1/pBR322/pUC origin of replication
   5324..6184    -  CDS            AmpR: β-lactamase; bla; confers resistance to ampicillin, carbenicillin, and related antibiotics
   6185..6289    -  promoter       AmpR promoter: bla
   6398..6475    +  promoter       lacIq promoter: lacI (mutant); In the lacIq allele, a single base change in the promoter boosts expression of the lacI gene about 10-fold.
   6476..7558    +  CDS            lacI: lac repressor; lacI; The lac repressor binds to the lac operator to inhibit transcription in E. coli. This inhibition can be relieved by adding lactose or isopropyl-β-D-thiogalactopyranoside (IPTG).
   7571..7592    +  protein_bind   CAP binding site: CAP binding activates transcription in the presence of cAMP. E. coli catabolite activator protein
   7611..7628    +  promoter       tet promoter (fragment): E. coli promoter for tetracycline efflux protein gene
>Addgene plasmid #109809 | pHH0103_GNAQ_G-alpha | addgene full sequence | sequence record 213660 | Addgene NGS Result
TTGACAATTAATCATCGGCTCGTATAATGTGTGGAATTGTGAGCGGATAACAATTTCACACAGGAAACAG
CCAGTCCGTTTAGGTGTTTTCACGAGCACTTCACCAACAAGGACCATAGATTATGAAAATCGAAGAACAC
CATCACCATCACCATTCCAGCGGTAAGCTTATGTCCCCTATACTAGGTTATTGGAAAATTAAGGGCCTTG
TGCAACCCACTCGACTTCTTTTGGAATATCTTGAAGAAAAATATGAAGAGCATTTGTATGAGCGCGATGA
AGGTGATAAATGGCGAAACAAAAAGTTTGAATTGGGTTTGGAGTTTCCCAATCTTCCTTATTATATTGAT
GGTGATGTTAAATTAACACAGTCTATGGCCATCATACGTTATATAGCTGACAAGCACAACATGTTGGGTG
GTTGTCCAAAAGAGCGTGCAGAGATTTCAATGCTTGAAGGAGCGGTTTTGGATATTAGATACGGTGTTTC
GAGAATTGCATATAGTAAAGACTTTGAAACTCTCAAAGTTGATTTTCTTAGCAAGCTACCTGAAATGCTG
AAAATGTTCGAAGATCGTTTATGTCATAAAACATATTTAAATGGTGATCATGTAACCCATCCTGACTTCA
TGTTGTATGACGCTCTTGATGTTGTTTTATACATGGACCCAATGTGCCTGGATGCGTTCCCAAAATTAGT
TTGTTTTAAAAAACGTATTGAAGCTATCCCACAAATTGATAAGTACTTGAAATCCAGCAAGTATATAGCA
TGGCCTTTGCAGGGCTGGCAAGCCACGTTTGGTGGTGGCGACCATCCTCCAAAATCGGATCTGGAAGTTC
TGTTCCAGGGGCCCCTGTCCAGCGGTCTGGTTCCGCGTGGTTCCGGTACCGCGGCCCAGCCGGCCACTCT
GGAATCTATTATGGCTTGTTGTCTGTCTGAGGAGGCAAAGGAAGCCCGCCGTATTAACGATGAAATCGAA
CGCCAGCTGCGTCGTGATAAACGTGATGCGCGTCGCGAACTGAAACTGCTGCTGCTGGGTACCGGTGAAA
GCGGTAAATCCACGTTCATCAAACAGATGCGTATCATCCACGGCTCCGGCTACAGCGATGAGGACAAACG
TGGTTTTACCAAGCTGGTTTACCAGAACATTTTCACCGCTATGCAGGCGATGATCCGCGCTATGGATACT
CTGAAAATCCCGTACAAATATGAACACAACAAAGCCCACGCGCAGCTGGTTCGCGAGGTTGATGTTGAAA
AAGTGAGCGCTTTTGAAAACCCGTACGTAGACGCGATTAAAAGCCTGTGGAACGACCCGGGCATTCAAGA
ATGCTATGACCGTCGTCGTGAATACCAGCTGAGCGACTCTACTAAATACTACCTGAATGACCTGGATCGC
GTTGCAGACCCAGCTTATCTGCCGACTCAGCAAGATGTACTGCGCGTCCGTGTTCCGACCACTGGTATCA
TTGAATACCCATTTGACCTGCAGTCTGTGATTTTTCGTATGGTAGATGTTGGCGGCCAACGTAGCGAGCG
TCGCAAGTGGATCCATTGCTTCGAAAATGTGACCTCCATTATGTTCCTGGTGGCGCTGTCCGAATATGAC
CAGGTACTGGTGGAATCCGACAACGAAAACCGCATGGAAGAGTCCAAAGCTCTGTTCCGTACCATCATCA
CCTACCCGTGGTTCCAGAATTCTTCTGTCATCCTGTTCCTGAACAAAAAGGACCTGCTGGAAGAAAAAAT
CATGTATTCCCACCTGGTCGATTACTTCCCTGAATACGATGGTCCGCAGCGTGATGCACAGGCGGCACGT
GAATTCATCCTGAAGATGTTTGTTGACCTGAACCCGGATTCTGACAAAATCATCTACTCTCATTTCACTT
GCGCGACGGACACCGAAAACATCCGTTTCGTATTCGCCGCAGTGAAAGACACCATCCTGCAGCTGAACCT
GAAAGAGTATAACCTGGTTGCGGCCGCATA
[142 nt withheld, positions 1991-2132]
C
[98 nt withheld, positions 2134-2231]
AGTTTGTACTGGTGACGAAACTCAGTGTCTAGCTAGAGTGGC
[149 nt withheld, positions 2274-2422]
T
[41 nt withheld, positions 2424-2464]
T
[62 nt withheld, positions 2466-2527]
A
[35 nt withheld, positions 2529-2563]
CCTCCCTCAATCGGTTGAATGTCGCCCTTTTGTCTTTGGCGCTGGTAAACCATATGAA
[86 nt withheld, positions 2622-2707]
T
[54 nt withheld, positions 2709-2762]
CTAGCGCCGCCCTATACCTTGTCTGCCTCCCCGCGTTGCGTCGCGGTGCATGGAGCCGGGCCACCTCGAC
CTGAATGGAAGCCGGCGGCACCTCGCTAACGGATTCACCACTCCAAGAATTGGAGCCAATCAATTCTTGC
GGAGAACTGTGAATGCGCAAACCAACCCTTGGCAGAACATATCCATCGCGTCCGCCATCTCCAGCAGCCG
CACGCGGCGCATCTCGGGCAGCGTTGGGTCCTGGCCACGGGTGCGCATGATCGTGCTCCTGTCGTTGAGG
ACCCGGCTAGGCTGGCGGGGTTGCCTTACTGGTTAGCAGAATGAATCACCGATACGCGAGCGAACGTGAA
GCGACTGCTGCTGCAAAACGTCTGCGACCTGAGCAACAACATGAATGGTCTTCGGTTTCCGTGTTTCGTA
AAGTCTGGAAACGCGGAAGTCAGCGCCCTGCACCATTATGTTCCGGATCTGCATCGCAGGATGCTGCTGG
CTACCCTGTGGAACACCTACATCTGTATTAACGAAGCGCTGGCATTGACCCTGAGTGATTTTTCTCTGGT
CCCGCCGCATCCATACCGCCAGTTGTTTACCCTCACAACGTTCCAGTAACCGGGCATGTTCATCATCAGT
AACCCGTATCGTGAGCATCCTCTCTCGTTTCATCGGTATCATTACCCCCATGAACAGAAATCCCCCTTAC
ACGGAGGCATCAGTGACCAAACAGGAAAAAACCGCCCTTAACATGGCCCGCTTTATCAGAAGCCAGACAT
TAACGCTTCTGGAGAAACTCAACGAGCTGGACGCGGATGAACAGGCAGACATCTGTGAATCGCTTCACGA
CCACGCTGATGAGCTTTACCGCAGGATCCGCGAAATTGTAAGCGTTAATATTTTGTTAAAATTCGCGTTA
AATTTTTGTTAAATCAGCTCATTTTTTAACCAATAGGCCGAAATCGGCAAAATCCCTTATAAATCAAAAG
AATAGACCGAGATAGGGT
[37 nt withheld, positions 3761-3797]
AAAGAACGTGGACTCCAACGTCAAAGG
[49 nt withheld, positions 3825-3873]
T
[91 nt withheld, positions 3875-3965]
G
[124 nt withheld, positions 3967-4090]
CGCGGATCCTGCCTCGCGCGTTTCGGTGATGACGGTGAAAACCTCTGACACATGCAGCTCCCGGAGACGG
TCACAGCTTGTCTGTAAGCGGATGCCGGGAGCAGACAAGCCCGTCAGGGCGCGTCAGCGGGTGTTGGCGG
GTGTCGGGGCGCAGCCATGACCCAGTCACGTAGCGATAGCGGAGTGTATACTGGCTTAACTATGCGGCAT
CAGAGCAGATTGTACTGAGAGTGCACCATATGCGGTGTGAAATACCGCACAGATGCGTAAGGAGAAAATA
CCGCATCAGGCGCTCTTCCGCTTCCTCGCTCACTGACTCGCTGCGCTCGGTCGTTCGGCTGCGGCGAGCG
GTATCAGCTCACTCAAAGGCGGTAATACGGTTATCCACAGAATCAGGGGATAACGCAGGAAAGAACATGT
GAGCAAAAGGCCAGCAAAAGGCCAGGAACCGTAAAAAGGCCGCGTTGCTGGCGTTTTTCCATAGGCTCCG
CCCCCCTGACGAGCATCACAAAAATCGACGCTCAAGTCAGAGGTGGCGAAACCCGACAGGACTATAAAGA
TACCAGGGTTTCCCCCTGGAAGCTCCCTCGTGCGCTCTCCTGTTCCGACCCTGCCGCTTACCGGATACCT
GTCCGCCTTTCTCCCTTCGGGAAGCGTGGCGCTTTCTCATAGCTCACGCTGTAGGTATCTCAGTTCGGTG
TAGGTCGTTCGCTCCAAGCTGGGCTGTGTGCACGAACCCCCCGTTCAGCCCGACCGCTGCGCCTTATCCG
GTAACTATCGTCTTGAGTCCAACCCGGTAAGACACGACTTATCGCCACTGGCAGCAGCCACTGGTAACAG
GATTAGCAGAGCGAGGTATGTAGGCGGTGCTACAGAGTTCTTGAAGTGGTGGCCTAACTACGGCTACACT
AGAAGGACAGTATTTGGTATCTGCGCTCTGCTGAAGCCAGTTACCTTCGGAAAAAGAGTTGGTAGCTCTT
GATCCGGCAAACAAACCACCGCTGGTAGCGGTGGTTTTTTTGTTTGCAAGCAGCAGATTACGCGCAGAAA
AAAAGGATCTCAAGAAGATCCTTTGATCTTTTCTACGGGGTCTGACGCTCAGTGGAACGAAAACTCACGT
TAAGGGATTTTGGTCATGAGATTATCAAAAAGGATCTTCACCTAGATCCTTTTAAATTAAAAATGAAGTT
TTAAATCAATCTAAAGTATATATGAGTAAACTTGGTCTGACAGTTACCAATGCTTAATCAGTGAGGCACC
TATCTCAGCGATCTGTCTATTTCGTTCATCCATAGTTGCCTGACTCCCCGTCGTGTAGATAACTACGATA
CGGGAGGGCTTACCATCTGGCCCCAGTGCTGCAATGATACCGCGAGACCCACGCTCACCGGCTCCAGATT
TATCAGCAATAAACCAGCCAGCCGGAAGGGCCGAGCGCAGAAGTGGTCCTGCAACTTTATCCGCCTCCAT
CCAGTCTATTAATTGTTGCCGGGAAGCTAGAGTAAGTAGTTCGCCAGTTAATAGTTTGCGCAACGTTGTT
GCCATTGCTGCAGGCATCGTGGTGTCACGCTCGTCGTTTGGTATGGCTTCATTCAGCTCCGGTTCCCAAC
GATCAAGGCGAGTTACATGATCCCCCATGTTGTGCAAAAAAGCGGTTAGCTCCTTCGGTCCTCCGATCGT
TGTCAGAAGTAAGTTGGCCGCAGTGTTATCACTCATGGTTATGGCAGCACTGCATAATTCTCTTACTGTC
ATGCCATCCGTAAGATGCTTTTCTGTGACTGGTGAGTACTCAACCAAGTCATTCTGAGAATAGTGTATGC
GGCGACCGAGTTGCTCTTGCCCGGCGTCAACACGGGATAATACCGCGCCACATAGCAGAACTTTAAAAGT
GCTCATCATTGGAAAACGTTCTTCGGGGCGAAAACTCTCAAGGATCTTACCGCTGTTGAGATCCAGTTCG
ATGTAACCCACTCGTGCACCCAACTGATCTTCAGCATCTTTTACTTTCACCAGCGTTTCTGGGTGAGCAA
AAACAGGAAGGCAAAATGCCGCAAAAAAGGGAATAAGGGCGACACGGAAATGTTGAATACTCATACTCTT
CCTTTTTCAATATTATTGAAGCATTTATCAGGGTTATTGTCTCATGAGCGGATACATATTTGAATGTATT
TAGAAAAATAAACAAATAGGGGTTCCGCGCACATTTCCCCGAAAAGTGCCACCTGACGTCTAAGAAACCA
TTATTATCATGACATTAACCTATAAAAATAGGCGTATCACGAGGCCCTTTCGTCTTCAAGAATTCCCGAC
ACCATCGAATGGTGCAAAACCTTTCGCGGTATGGCATGATAGCGCCCGGAAGAGAGTCAATTCAGGGTGG
TGAATGTGAAACCAGTAACGTTATACGATGTCGCAGAGTATGCCGGTGTCTCTTATCAGACCGTTTCCCG
CGTGGTGAACCAGGCCAGCCACGTTTCTGCGAAAACGCGGGAAAAAGTGGAAGCGGCGATGGCGGAGCTG
AATTACATTCCCAACCGCGTGGCACAACAACTGGCGGGCAAACAGTCGTTGCTGATTGGCGTTGCCACCT
CCAGTCTGGCCCTGCACGCGCCGTCGCAAATTGTCGCGGCGATTAAATCTCGCGCCGATCAACTGGGTGC
CAGCGTGGTGGTGTCGATGGTAGAACGAAGCGGCGTCGAAGCCTGTAAAGCGGCGGTGCACAATCTTCTC
GCGCAACGCGTCAGTGGGCTGATCATTAACTATCCGCTGGATGACCAGGATGCCATTGCTGTGGAAGCTG
CCTGCACTAATGTTCCGGCGTTATTTCTTGATGTCTCTGACCAGACACCCATCAACAGTATTATTTTCTC
CCATGAAGACGGTACGCGACTGGGCGTGGAGCATCTGGTCGCATTGGGTCACCAGCAAATCGCGCTGTTA
GCGGGCCCATTAAGTTCTGTCTCGGCGCGTCTGCGTCTGGCTGGCTGGCATAAATATCTCACTCGCAATC
AAATTCAGCCGATAGCGGAACGGGAAGGCGACTGGAGTGCCATGTCCGGTTTTCAACAAACCATGCAAAT
GCTGAATGAGGGCATCGTTCCCACTGCGATGCTGGTTGCCAACGATCAGATGGCGCTGGGCGCAATGCGC
GCCATTACCGAGTCCGGGCTGCGCGTTGGTGCGGATATCTCGGTAGTGGGATACGACGATACCGAAGACA
GCTCATGTTATATCCCGCCGTTAACCACCATCAAACAGGATTTTCGCCTGCTGGGGCAAACCAGCGTGGA
CCGCTTGCTGCAACTCTCTCAGGGCCAGGCGGTGAAGGGCAATCAGCTGTTGCCCGTCTCACTGGTGAAA
AGAAAAACCACCCTGGCGCCCAATACGCAAACCGCCTCTCCCCGCGCGTTGGCCGATTCATTAATGCAGC
TGGCACGACAGGTTTCCCGACTGGAAAGCGGGCAGTGAGCGCAACGCAATTAATGTAAGTTAGCTCACTC
ATTAGGCACAATTCTCATGTTTGACAGCTTATCATCGACTGCACGGTGCACCAATGCTTCTGGCGTCAGG
CAGCCATCGGAAGCTGTGGTATGGCTGTGCAGGTCGTAAATCACTGCATAATTCGTGTCGCTCAAGGCGC
ACTCCCGTTCTGGATAATGTTTTTTGCGCCGACATCATAACGGTTCTGGCAAATATTCTGAAATGAGCTG
