>Addgene plasmid #109809 | pHH0103_GNAQ_G-alpha | depositor partial sequence | sequence record 206761 | pHH0103_GNAQ_G-alpha sequence 1095 bps
GGCCCAGCCGGCCACTCTGGAATCTATTATGGCTTGTTGTCTGTCTGAGGAGGCAAAGGAAGCCCGCCGT
ATTAACGATGAAATCGAACGCCAGCTGCGTCGTGATAAACGTGATGCGCGTCGCGAACTGAAACTGCTGC
TGCTGGGTACCGGTGAAAGCGGTAAATCCACGTTCATCAAACAGATGCGTATCATCCACGGCTCCGGCTA
CAGCGATGAGGACAAACGTGGTTTTACCAAGCTGGTTTACCAGAACATTTTCACCGCTATGCAGGCGATG
ATCCGCGCTATGGATACTCTGAAAATCCCGTACAAATATGAACACAACAAAGCCCACGCGCAGCTGGTTC
GCGAGGTTGATGTTGAAAAAGTGAGCGCTTTTGAAAACCCGTACGTAGACGCGATTAAAAGCCTGTGGAA
CGACCCGGGCATTCAAGAATGCTATGACCGTCGTCGTGAATACCAGCTGAGCGACTCTACTAAATACTAC
CTGAATGACCTGGATCGCGTTGCAGACCCAGCTTATCTGCCGACTCAGCAAGATGTACTGCGCGTCCGTG
TTCCGACCACTGGTATCATTGAATACCCATTTGACCTGCAGTCTGTGATTTTTCGTATGGTAGATGTTGG
CGGCCAACGTAGCGAGCGTCGCAAGTGGATCCATTGCTTCGAAAATGTGACCTCCATTATGTTCCTGGTG
GCGCTGTCCGAATATGACCAGGTACTGGTGGAATCCGACAACGAAAACCGCATGGAAGAGTCCAAAGCTC
TGTTCCGTACCATCATCACCTACCCGTGGTTCCAGAATTCTTCTGTCATCCTGTTCCTGAACAAAAAGGA
CCTGCTGGAAGAAAAAATCATGTATTCCCACCTGGTCGATTACTTCCCTGAATACGATGGTCCGCAGCGT
GATGCACAGGCGGCACGTGAATTCATCCTGAAGATGTTTGTTGACCTGAACCCGGATTCTGACAAAATCA
TCTACTCTCATTTCACTTGCGCGACGGACACCGAAAACATCCGTTTCGTATTCGCCGCAGTGAAAGACAC
CATCCTGCAGCTGAACCTGAAAGAGTATAACCTGGTTGCGGCCGC
